Addgene plasmid #232486: pBEL2214
Purpose: Expression plasmid of LetA
Depositing lab: Gira Bhabha & Damian Ekiert. Depositing organization: Johns Hopkins University and School of Medicine. Publication: LetA defines a structurally distinct transporter family. Santarossa CC, Li Y, Yousef S, Hasdemir HS, Rodriguez CC, Haase MAB, Baek M, Coudray N, Pavek JG, Focke KN, Silverberg AL, Bautista C, Yeh JT, Marty MT, Baker D, Tajkhorshid E, Ekiert DC, Bhabha G. Nature. 2026 Jan 21. doi: 10.1038/s41586-025-09990-0. PubMed 41565823.
Backbone
  Vector backbone: pBAD
  Vector type: Bacterial Expression
Growth in bacteria
  Bacterial resistance: Ampicillin, 100 μg/mL
  Growth temperature: 37°C
  Growth strain: DH5alpha
  Copy number: High Copy
Gene/Insert
  Gene/Insert name: YebS (alt name: LetA)
  Species: E. coli
  Mutation: wild type
  Entrez Gene: letA (a.k.a. b1833, ECK1832, yebS)
  Promoter: araBAD
  Tag / fusion protein: QHQ-7xHis (C terminal on insert)
  Cloning method: Gibson Cloning
Terms and licenses: Academic/Nonprofit Terms; Industry Terms: Not Available to Industry
Depositor comments: Please visit https://doi.org/10.1101/2025.03.21.644421 for bioRxiv preprint.
How to cite: pBEL2214 was a gift from Gira Bhabha & Damian Ekiert (Addgene plasmid # 232486 ; http://n2t.net/addgene:232486 ; RRID:Addgene_232486)
