[The description below was written by a language model from this plasmid's Addgene catalogue record and pLannotate feature annotations shown in this document.]
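Description:
pBEL2214 is a bacterial expression plasmid built on a pBAD backbone for arabinose-inducible production of the Escherichia coli protein LetA, also known as YebS. The sequenced plasmid is about 5.9 kb. It replicates in E. coli from a high-copy ColE1/pMB1-type origin and is selected with ampicillin through a β-lactamase gene driven by its own promoter. An M13 phage origin is also present, which in principle permits single-stranded DNA production with helper phage. Short remnants of pBR322 (fragments of bom, rop, the tetracycline resistance gene and its promoter) are annotated, but these are incomplete backbone leftovers rather than functional elements.

The payload is the wild-type letA/yebS open reading frame, inserted by Gibson assembly downstream of the araBAD promoter. The araC regulator gene sits next to the promoter and is transcribed in the opposite direction. AraC represses the promoter in the absence of L-arabinose and activates it when the sugar is added, giving tight and titratable control that is often helpful for membrane proteins. According to the catalogue entry, the insert carries a C-terminal QHQ-7xHis tag, which would allow metal-affinity purification and detection; the tag is not annotated separately in the feature table. Because the plasmid is circular, transcription from the insert runs into the rrnB region at the start of the numbered sequence, where a 5S rRNA segment and the T1 and T2 terminators are located.

The stated purpose is expression of LetA, which the annotation describes as a component of a transport pathway contributing to membrane integrity. This is consistent with producing the tagged protein for purification and for biochemical or structural study.
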