Features (pLannotate 1.2.2; 14 found; start..end, strand, type, name):
     85..200     +  ncRNA          5S rRNA: Accession: RF00001 - 5S ribosomal RNA
    204..290     +  terminator     rrnB T1 terminator: Escherichia coli rrnB; transcription terminator T1 from the E. coli rrnB gene
    382..409     +  terminator     rrnB T2 terminator: transcription terminator T2 from the E. coli rrnB gene
    428..519     +  promoter       AmpR promoter: bla
    520..1380    +  CDS            AmpR: β-lactamase; bla; confers resistance to ampicillin, carbenicillin, and related antibiotics
   1422..1802    +  rep_origin     M13 ori (sequence partly withheld): M13 bacteriophage origin of replication; arrow indicates direction of (+) strand synthesis
   1988..2575    +  rep_origin     ori: high-copy-number ColE1/pMB1/pBR322/pUC origin of replication
   2761..2812    -  misc_feature   bom (fragment): basis of mobility region from pBR322
   2928..2967    -  CDS            rop (fragment): Rop protein, which maintains plasmids at low copy number; rop
   2968..3153    -  CDS            TcR (fragment): tetracycline efflux protein; tet; confers resistance to tetracycline
   3163..3181    +  promoter       tet promoter (fragment): E. coli promoter for tetracycline efflux protein gene
   3271..4149    -  CDS            araC: L-arabinose regulatory protein; araC
   4176..4460    +  promoter       araBAD promoter: araBAD; promoter of the L-arabinose operon of E. coli; the araC regulatory gene is transcribed in the opposite direction (Guzman et al., 1995)
   4498..5778    +  CDS            yebS: YEBS_ECOLI - Experimental evidence at protein level: Swiss-Prot protein existence level 1. Component of a transport pathway that contributes to membrane integrity. From Escherichia coli (strain K12).
>Addgene plasmid #232486 | pBEL2214 | addgene full sequence | sequence record 464813 | Addgene NGS Result
TGGCTGTTTTGGCGGATGAGAGAAGATTTTCAGCCTGATACAGATTAAATCAGAACGCAGAAGCGGTCTG
ATAAAACAGAATTTGCCTGGCGGCAGTAGCGCGGTGGTCCCACCTGACCCCATGCCGAACTCAGAAGTGA
AACGCCGTAGCGCCGATGGTAGTGTGGGGTCTCCCCATGCGAGAGTAGGGAACTGCCAGGCATCAAATAA
AACGAAAGGCTCAGTCGAAAGACTGGGCCTTTCGTTTTATCTGTTGTTTGTCGGTGAACGCTCTCCTGAG
TAGGACAAATCCGCCGGGAGCGGATTTGAACGTTGCGAAGCAACGGCCCGGAGGGTGGCGGGCAGGACGC
CCGCCATAAACTGCCAGGCATCAAATTAAGCAGAAGGCCATCCTGACGGATGGCCTTTTTGCGTTTCTAC
AAACTCTTTTGTTTATTTTTCTAAATACATTCAAATATGTATCCGCTCATGAGACAATAACCCTGATAAA
TGCTTCAATAATATTGAAAAAGGAAGAGTATGAGTATTCAACATTTCCGTGTCGCCCTTATTCCCTTTTT
TGCGGCATTTTGCCTTCCTGTTTTTGCTCACCCAGAAACGCTGGTGAAAGTAAAAGATGCTGAAGATCAG
TTGGGTGCACGAGTGGGTTACATCGAACTGGATCTCAACAGCGGTAAGATCCTTGAGAGTTTTCGCCCCG
AAGAACGTTTTCCAATGATGAGCACTTTTAAAGTTCTGCTATGTGGCGCGGTATTATCCCGTGTTGACGC
CGGGCAAGAGCAACTCGGTCGCCGCATACACTATTCTCAGAATGACTTGGTTGAGTACTCACCAGTCACA
GAAAAGCATCTTACGGATGGCATGACAGTAAGAGAATTATGCAGTGCTGCCATAACCATGAGTGATAACA
CTGCGGCCAACTTACTTCTGACAACGATCGGAGGACCGAAGGAGCTAACCGCTTTTTTGCACAACATGGG
GGATCATGTAACTCGCCTTGATCGTTGGGAACCGGAGCTGAATGAAGCCATACCAAACGACGAGCGTGAC
ACCACGATGCCTGCAGCAATGGCAACAACGTTGCGCAAACTATTAACTGGCGAACTACTTACTCTAGCTT
CCCGGCAACAATTAATAGACTGGATGGAGGCGGATAAAGTTGCAGGACCACTTCTGCGCTCGGCCCTTCC
GGCTGGCTGGTTTATTGCTGATAAATCTGGAGCCGGTGAGCGTGGGTCTCGCGGTATCATTGCAGCACTG
GGGCCAGATGGTAAGCCCTCCCGTATCGTAGTTATCTACACGACGGGGAGTCAGGCAACTATGGATGAAC
GAAATAGACAGATCGCTGAGATAGGTGCCTCACTGATTAAGCATTGGTAACTGTCAGACCAAGTTTACTC
ATATATACTTTAGATTGATT
[125 nt withheld, positions 1421-1545]
C
[141 nt withheld, positions 1547-1687]
CCTTTGACGTTGGAGTCCACGTTCTTT
[37 nt withheld, positions 1715-1751]
ACCCTATCTCGGGCTATTCTTTTGATTTATAAGGGATTTTGCCGATTTCGGCCTATTGGTTAAAAAATGA
GCTGATTTAACAAAAATTTAACGCGAATTTTAACAAAATATTAACGTTTACAATTTAAAAGGATCTAGGT
GAAGATCCTTTTTGATAATCTCATGACCAAAATCCCTTAACGTGAGTTTTCGTTCCACTGAGCGTCAGAC
CCCGTAGAAAAGATCAAAGGATCTTCTTGAGATCCTTTTTTTCTGCGCGTAATCTGCTGCTTGCAAACAA
AAAAACCACCGCTACCAGCGGTGGTTTGTTTGCCGGATCAAGAGCTACCAACTCTTTTTCCGAAGGTAAC
TGGCTCAGCAGAGCGCAGATACCAAATACTGTCCTTCTAGTGTAGCCGTAGTTAGGCCACCACTTCAAGA
ACTCTGTAGCACCGCCTACATACCTCGCTCTGCTAATCCTGTTACCAGTGGCTGCTGCCAGTGGCGATAA
GTCGTGTCTTACCGGGTTGGACTCAAGACGATAGTTACCGGATAAGGCGCAGCGGTCGGGCTGAACGGGG
GGTTCGTGCACACAGCCCAGCTTGGAGCGAACGACCTACACCGAACTGAGATACCTACAGCGTGAGCTAT
GAGAAAGCGCCACGCTTCCCGAAGGGAGAAAGGCGGACAGGTATCCGGTAAGCGGCAGGGTCGGAACAGG
AGAGCGCACGAGGGAGCTTCCAGGGGGAAACGCCTGGTATCTTTATAGTCCTGTCGGGTTTCGCCACCTC
TGACTTGAGCGTCGATTTTTGTGATGCTCGTCAGGGGGGCGGAGCCTATGGAAAAACGCCAGCAACGCGG
CCTTTTTACGGTTCCTGGCCTTTTGCTGGCCTTTTGCTCACATGTTCTTTCCTGCGTTATCCCCTGATTC
TGTGGATAACCGTATTACCGCCTTTGAGTGAGCTGATACCGCTCGCCGCAGCCGAACGACCGAGCGCAGC
GAGTCAGTGAGCGAGGAAGCGGAAGAGCGCCTGATGCGGTATTTTCTCCTTACGCATCTGTGCGGTATTT
CACACCGCATAGGGTCATGGCTGCGCCCCGACACCCGCCAACACCCGCTGACGCGCCCTGACGGGCTTGT
CTGCTCCCGGCATCCGCTTACAGACAAGCTGTGACCGTCTCCGGGAGCTGCATGTGTCAGAGGTTTTCAC
CGTCATCACCGAAACGCGCGAGGCAGAAGGAGATGGCGCCCAACAGTCCCCCGGCCACGGGGCCTGCCAC
CATACCCACGCCGAAACAAGCGCTCATGAGCCCGAAGTGGCGAGCCCGATCTTCCCCATCGGTGATGTCG
GCGATATAGGCGCCAGCAACCGCACCTGTGGCGCCGGTGATGCCGGCCACGATGCGTCCGGCGTAGAGGA
TCTGCTCATGTTTGACAGCTTATCATCGATGCATAATGTGCCTGTCAAATGGACGAAGCAGGGATTCTGC
AAACCCTATGCTACTCCGTCAAGCCGTCAATTGTCTGATTCGTTACCAATTATGACAACTTGACGGCTAC
ATCATTCACTTTTTCTTCACAACCGGCACGGAACTCGCTCGGGCTGGCCCCGGTGCATTTTTTAAATACC
CGCGAGAAATAGAGTTGATCGTCAAAACCAACATTGCGACCGACGGTGGCGATAGGCATCCGGGTGGTGC
TCAAAAGCAGCTTCGCCTGGCTGATACGTTGGTCCTCGCGCCAGCTTAAGACGCTAATCCCTAACTGCTG
GCGGAAAAGATGTGACAGACGCGACGGCGACAAGCAAACATGCTGTGCGACGCTGGCGATATCAAAATTG
CTGTCTGCCAGGTGATCGCTGATGTACTGACAAGCCTCGCGTACCCGATTATCCATCGGTGGATGGAGCG
ACTCGTTAATCGCTTCCATGCGCCGCAGTAACAATTGCTCAAGCAGATTTATCGCCAGCAGCTCCGAATA
GCGCCCTTCCCCTTGCCCGGCGTTAATGATTTGCCCAAACAGGTCGCTGAAATGCGGCTGGTGCGCTTCA
TCCGGGCGAAAGAACCCCGTATTGGCAAATATTGACGGCCAGTTAAGCCATTCATGCCAGTAGGCGCGCG
GACGAAAGTAAACCCACTGGTGATACCATTCGCGAGCCTCCGGATGACGACCGTAGTGATGAATCTCTCC
TGGCGGGAACAGCAAAATATCACCCGGTCGGCAAACAAATTCTCGTCCCTGATTTTTCACCACCCCCTGA
CCGCGAATGGTGAGATTGAGAATATAACCTTTCATTCCCAGCGGTCGGTCGATAAAAAAATCGAGATAAC
CGTTGGCCTCAATCGGCGTTAAACCCGCCACCAGATGGGCATTAAACGAGTATCCCGGCAGCAGGGGATC
ATTTTGCGCTTCAGCCATACTTTTCATACTCCCGCCATTCAGAGAAGAAACCAATTGTCCATATTGCATC
AGACATTGCCGTCACTGCGTCTTTTACTGGCTCTTCTCGCTAACCAAACCGGTAACCCCGCTTATTAAAA
GCATTCTGTAACAAAGCGGGACCAAAGCCATGACAAAAACGCGTAACAAAAGTGTCTATAATCACGGCAG
AAAAGTCCACATTGATTATTTGCACGGCGTCACACTTTGCTATGCCATAGCATTTTTATCCATAAGATTA
GCGGATCCTACCTGACGCTTTTTATCGCAACTCTCTACTGTTTCTCCATACCCGTTTTTTTGGGTGGGCT
AGCCGAAGGGTGAATTATGGCTCTTAACACACCACAAATTACGCCGACAAAAAAGATAACAGTGAGGGCA
ATCGGCGAGGAACTGCCGCGTGGTGATTACCAACGTTGCCCGCAATGTGACATGCTGTTTAGCCTGCCCG
AGATAAATTCTCATCAAAGTGCCTATTGTCCGCGCTGTCAGGCAAAAATTCGTGACGGGCGCGACTGGTC
GCTAACGCGCCTGGCGGCAATGGCCTTCACCATGCTGTTGCTTATGCCGTTTGCCTGGGGCGAACCGCTG
TTGCATATCTGGCTGTTAGGCATTCGTATTGACGCCAACGTTATGCAAGGCATCTGGCAAATGACCAAAC
AGGGCGATGCGATAACGGGGTCGATGGTCTTTTTCTGCGTTATTGGTGCCCCGCTCATTCTGGTGACCTC
CATAGCTTATTTATGGTTTGGTAACCGACTGGGAATGAATTTACGTCCGGTACTGCTGATGCTTGAGCGA
CTTAAAGAGTGGGTAATGCTCGATATCTACCTGGTCGGCATTGGCGTTGCTTCTATAAAGGTACAGGATT
ATGCCCATATCCAGGCTGGTGTCGGCTTGTTCTCTTTTGTGGCGTTGGTGATTTTAACGACGGTGACGTT
GTCACATCTTAATGTCGAAGAACTGTGGGAGCGATTTTATCCGCAGCGCCCCGCTACGCGTAGGGACGAG
AAACTTCGTGTCTGTCTTGGGTGCCATTTTACCGGCTATCCAGATCAGCGTGGTCGCTGCCCGCGTTGCC
ATATCCCGCTACGCCTGCGTCGCCGTCATAGTCTGCAAAAATGCTGGGCGGCGCTGTTAGCGTCAATCGT
TTTATTGTTACCTGCCAACCTGTTGCCTATTTCTATCATTTATCTGAACGGAGGACGGCAGGAAGATACA
ATTCTTTCCGGAATTATGTCGCTGGCAAGTAGCAACATTGCGGTTGCAGGAATCGTGTTTATCGCCAGTA
TTCTGGTACCGTTTACTAAAGTGATCGTCATGTTCACTTTACTGTTGAGCATTCATTTTAAATGCCAGCA
AGGTTTACGCACACGCATTCTGTTACTGCGGATGGTGACCTGGATTGGTCGCTGGTCGATGCTCGACCTG
TTTGTCATATCTTTAACCATGTCGCTGATTAATCGCGATCAGATCCTCGCTTTTACTATGGGACCGGCTG
CGTTTTATTTCGGCGCAGCGGTAATTTTGACTATTCTTGCTGTGGAATGGCTGGACAGCCGCTTACTTTG
GGATGCACATGAGTCAGGAAACGCCCGCTTCGACGACCAGCATCAACACCATCACCACCATCACCATTGA
GGTACCAAATTCCAGAAAAGAGACGCTGAAAAGCGTCTTTTTTCGTTTTGGTCCTGGTCTGAGGAATGGT
TGTAAGCTTGGCTGTTTTGGCG
